>Addgene plasmid #220496 | pUC18-LucFF | addgene full sequence | sequence record 437549 | Addgene NGS Result
GCGATTAAGTTGGGTAACGCCAGGGTTTTCCCAGTCACGACGTTGTAAAACGACGGCCAGTGCCAAGCTT
GCATGCCTGCAGGTCGACTCTAGAGGATCCCCATAGAGCCCACCGCATCCCCAGCATGCCTGCTATTGTC
TTCCCAATCCTCCCCCTTGCTGTCCTGCCCCACCCCACCCCCCAGAATAGAATGACACCTACTCAGACAA
TGCGATGCAATTTCCTCATTTTATTAGGAAAGGACAGTGGGAGTGGCACCTTCCAGGGTCAAGGAAGGCA
CGGGGGAGGGGCAAACAACAGATGGCTGGCAACTAGAAGGCACAGTTACACGGCGATCTTTCCGCCCTTC
TTGGCCTTTATGAGGATCTCTCTGATTTTTCTTGCGTCGAGTTTTCCGGTAAGACCTTTCGGTACTTCGT
CCACAAACACAACTCCTCCGCGCAACTTTTTCGCGGTTGTTACTTGACTGGCGACGTAATCCACGATCTC
TTTTTCCGTCATCGTCTTTCCGTGCTCCAAAACAACAACGGCGGCGGGAAGTTCACCGGCGTCATCGTCG
GGAAGACCTGCGACACCTGCGTCGAAGATGTTGGGGTGTTGGAGCAAGATGGATTCCAATTCAGCGGGAG
CCACCTGATAGCCTTTGTACTTAATCAGAGACTTCAGGCGGTCAACGATGAAGAAGTGTTCGTCTTCGTC
CCAGTAAGCTATGTCTCCAGAATGTAGCCATCCATCCTTGTCAATCAAGGCGTTGGTCGCTTCCGGATTG
TTTACATAACCGGACATAATCATAGGACCTCTCACACACAGTTCGCCTCTTTGATTAACGCCCAGCGTTT
TCCCGGTATCCAGATCCACAACCTTCGCTTCAAAAAATGGAACAACTTTACCGACCGCGCCCGGTTTATC
ATCCCCCTCGGGTGTAATCAGAATAGCTGATGTAGTCTCAGTGAGCCCATATCCTTGCCTGATACCTGGC
AGATGGAACCTCTTGGCAACCGCTTCCCCGACTTCCTTAGAGAGGGGAGCGCCACCAGAAGCAATTTCGT
GTAAATTAGATAAATCGTATTTGTCAATCAGAGTGCTTTTGGCGAAGAAGGAGAATAGGGTTGGCACCAG
CAGCGCACTTTGAATCTTGTAATCCTGAAGGCTCCTCAGAAACAGCTCTTCTTCAAATCTATACATTAAG
ACGACTCGAAATCCACATATCAAATATCCGAGTGTAGTAAACATTCCAAAACCGTGATGGAATGGAACAA
CACTTAAAATCGCAGTATCCGGAATGATTTGATTGCCAAAAATAGGATCTCTGGCATGCGAGAATCTCAC
GCAGGCAGTTCTATGAGGCAGAGCGACACCTTTAGGCAGACCAGTAGATCCAGAGGAGTTCATGATCAGT
GCAATTGTCTTGTCCCTATCGAAGGACTCTGGCACAAAATCGTATTCATTAAAACCGGGAGGTAGATGAG
ATGTGACGAACGTGTACATCGACTGAAATCCCTGGTAATCCGTTTTAGAATCCATGATAATAATTTTTTG
GATGATTGGGAGCTTTTTTTGCACGTTCAAAATTTTTTGCAACCCCTTTTTGGAAACGAACACCACGGTA
GGCTGCGAAATGCCCATACTGTTGAGCAATTCACGTTCATTATAAATGTCGTTCGCGGGCGCAACTGCAA
CTCCGATAAATAACGCGCCCAACACCGGCATAAAGAATTGAAGAGAGTTTTCACTGCATACGACGATTCT
GTGATTTGTATTCAGCCCATATCGTTTCATAGCTTCTGCCAACCGAACGGACATTTCGAAGTACTCAGCG
TAAGTGATGTCCACCTCGATATGTGCATCTGTAAAAGCAATTGTTCCAGGAACCAGGGCGTATCTCTTCA
TAGCCTTATGCAGTTGCTCTCCAGCGGTTCCATCTTCCAGCGGATAGAATGGCGCCGGGCCTTTCTTTAT
GTTTTTGGCGTCTTCCATGGTGGCGCTCGAGCGAAAATGGATATACAAGCTCCCGGGAGCTTTTTGCAAA
AGCCTAGGCCTCCAAAAAAGCCTCCTCACTACTTCTGGAATAGCTCAGAGGCAGAGGCGGCCTCGGCCTC
TGCATAAATAAAAAAAATTAGTCAGCCATGGGGCGGAGAATGGGCGGAACTGGGCGGAGTTAGGGGCGGG
ATGGGCGGAGTTAGGGGCGGGACTATGGTTGCTGACTAATTGAGATGCATGCTTTGCATACTTCTGCCTG
CTGGGGAGCCTGGGGACTTTCCACACCCTAACTGACACACATTCCACAGGAATTCGTAATCATGTCATAG
CTGTTTCCTGTGTGAAATTGTTATCCGCTCACAATTCCACACAACATACGAGCCGGAAGCATAAAGTGTA
AAGCCTGGGGTGCCTAATGAGTGAGCTAACTCACATTAATTGCGTTGCGCTCACTGCCCGCTTTCCAGTC
GGGAAACCTGTCGTGCCAGCTGCATTAATGAATCGGCCAACGCGCGGGGAGAGGCGGTTTGCGTATTGGG
CGCTCTTCCGCTTCCTCGCTCACTGACTCGCTGCGCTCGGTCGTTCGGCTGCGGCGAGCGGTATCAGCTC
ACTCAAAGGCGGTAATACGGTTATCCACAGAATCAGGGGATAACGCAGGAAAGAACATGTGAGCAAAAGG
CCAGCAAAAGGCCAGGAACCGTAAAAAGGCCGCGTTGCTGGCGTTTTTCCATAGGCTCCGCCCCCCTGAC
GAGCATCACAAAAATCGACGCTCAAGTCAGAGGTGGCGAAACCCGACAGGACTATAAAGATACCAGGCGT
TTCCCCCTGGAAGCTCCCTCGTGCGCTCTCCTGTTCCGACCCTGCCGCTTACCGGATACCTGTCCGCCTT
TCTCCCTTCGGGAAGCGTGGCGCTTTCTCATAGCTCACGCTGTAGGTATCTCAGTTCGGTGTAGGTCGTT
CGCTCCAAGCTGGGCTGTGTGCACGAACCCCCCGTTCAGCCCGACCGCTGCGCCTTATCCGGTAACTATC
GTCTTGAGTCCAACCCGGTAAGACACGACTTATCGCCACTGGCAGCAGCCACTGGTAACAGGATTAGCAG
AGCGAGGTATGTAGGCGGTGCTACAGAGTTCTTGAAGTGGTGGCCTAACTACGGCTACACTAGAAGAACA
GTATTTGGTATCTGCGCTCTGCTGAAGCCAGTTACCTTCGGAAAAAGAGTTGGTAGCTCTTGATCCGGCA
AACAAACCACCGCTGGTAGCGGTGGTTTTTTTGTTTGCAAGCAGCAGATTACGCGCAGAAAAAAAGGATC
TCAAGAAGATCCTTTGATCTTTTCTACGGGGTCTGACGCTCAGTGGAACGAAAACTCACGTTAAGGGATT
TTGGTCATGAGATTATCAAAAAGGATCTTCACCTAGATCCTTTTAAATTAAAAATGAAGTTTTAAATCAA
TCTAAAGTATATATGAGTAAACTTGGTCTGACAGTTACCAATGCTTAATCAGTGAGGCACCTATCTCAGC
GATCTGTCTATTTCGTTCATCCATAGTTGCCTGACTCCCCGTCGTGTAGATAACTACGATACGGGAGGGC
TTACCATCTGGCCCCAGTGCTGCAATGATACCGCGAGACCCACGCTCACCGGCTCCAGATTTATCAGCAA
TAAACCAGCCAGCCGGAAGGGCCGAGCGCAGAAGTGGTCCTGCAACTTTATCCGCCTCCATCCAGTCTAT
TAATTGTTGCCGGGAAGCTAGAGTAAGTAGTTCGCCAGTTAATAGTTTGCGCAACGTTGTTGCCATTGCT
ACAGGCATCGTGGTGTCACGCTCGTCGTTTGGTATGGCTTCATTCAGCTCCGGTTCCCAACGATCAAGGC
GAGTTACATGATCCCCCATGTTGTGCAAAAAAGCGGTTAGCTCCTTCGGTCCTCCGATCGTTGTCAGAAG
TAAGTTGGCCGCAGTGTTATCACTCATGGTTATGGCAGCACTGCATAATTCTCTTACTGTCATGCCATCC
GTAAGATGCTTTTCTGTGACTGGTGAGTACTCAACCAAGTCATTCTGAGAATAGTGTATGCGGCGACCGA
GTTGCTCTTGCCCGGCGTCAATACGGGATAATACCGCGCCACATAGCAGAACTTTAAAAGTGCTCATCAT
TGGAAAACGTTCTTCGGGGCGAAAACTCTCAAGGATCTTACCGCTGTTGAGATCCAGTTCGATGTAACCC
ACTCGTGCACCCAACTGATCTTCAGCATCTTTTACTTTCACCAGCGTTTCTGGGTGAGCAAAAACAGGAA
GGCAAAATGCCGCAAAAAAGGGAATAAGGGCGACACGGAAATGTTGAATACTCATACTCTTCCTTTTTCA
ATATTATTGAAGCATTTATCAGGGTTATTGTCTCATGAGCGGATACATATTTGAATGTATTTAGAAAAAT
AAACAAATAGGGGTTCCGCGCACATTTCCCCGAAAAGTGCCACCTGACGTCTAAGAAACCATTATTATCA
TGACATTAACCTATAAAAATAGGCGTATCACGAGGCCCTTTCGTCTCGCGCGTTTCGGTGATGACGGTGA
AAACCTCTGACACATGCAGCTCCCGGAGACGGTCACAGCTTGTCTGTAAGCGGATGCCGGGAGCAGACAA
GCCCGTCAGGGCGCGTCAGCGGGTGTTGGCGGGTGTCGGGGCTGGCTTAACTATGCGGCATCAGAGCAGA
TTGTACTGAGAGTGCACCATATGCGGTGTGAAATACCGCACAGATGCGTAAGGAGAAAATACCGCATCAG
GCGCCATTCGCCATTCAGGCTGCGCAACTGTTGGGAAGGGCGATCGGTGCGGGCCTCTTCGCTATTACGC
CAGCTGGCGAAAGGGGGATGTGCTGCAAG
Features (pLannotate 1.2.2; 14 found; start..end, strand, type, name):
     65..102     -  misc_feature   MCS (fragment): pUC18/19 multiple cloning site
    101..325     -  polyA_signal   bGH poly(A) signal: bovine growth hormone polyadenylation signal
    326..1978    -  CDS            luciferase: firefly luciferase; luc+; enhanced luc+ version of the luciferase gene
   2031..2241    -  promoter       SV40 promoter: SV40 early promoter
   2328..2344    -  protein_bind   lac operator: The lac repressor binds to the lac operator to inhibit transcription in E. coli. This inhibition can be relieved by adding lactose or isopropyl-β-D-thiogalactopyranoside (IPTG). lac repressor encoded by lacI
   2352..2382    -  promoter       lac promoter: promoter for the E. coli lac operon
   2397..2418    -  protein_bind   CAP binding site: CAP binding activates transcription in the presence of cAMP. E. coli catabolite activator protein
   2431..2523    -  CDS            lacI (fragment): lac repressor; lacI; The lac repressor binds to the lac operator to inhibit transcription in E. coli. This inhibition can be relieved by adding lactose or isopropyl-β-D-thiogalactopyranoside (IPTG).
   2706..3294    -  rep_origin     ori: high-copy-number ColE1/pMB1/pBR322/pUC origin of replication
   3465..4325    -  CDS            AmpR: β-lactamase; bla; confers resistance to ampicillin, carbenicillin, and related antibiotics
   4326..4430    -  promoter       AmpR promoter: bla
   4525..4560    +  CDS            rop (fragment): Rop protein, which maintains plasmids at low copy number; rop
   4662..4761    +  misc_feature   bom (fragment): basis of mobility region from pBR322
   4767..62      -  CDS            lacZα (fragment) (across the origin): LacZα fragment of β-galactosidase; lacZ fragment
