[The description below was written by a language model from this plasmid's Addgene catalogue record and pLannotate feature annotations shown in this document.]
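Description:
pUC18-LucFF is a mammalian expression reporter plasmid of about 4.86 kb, built on the small, high-copy pUC18 cloning vector. It is propagated in E. coli through the pUC-type ColE1/pMB1 origin and selected with ampicillin via the β-lactamase gene and its native promoter. The rest of the backbone carries the usual pUC remnants: the lac promoter, operator and CAP binding site, a short lacI fragment, and a lacZα coding region that is interrupted by the insert. These have no role in the mammalian reporter function. Only a fragment of the original multiple cloning site remains.

The payload is a compact firefly luciferase transcription unit cloned between the EcoRI and BamHI sites, both of which are retained. An SV40 early promoter drives the luciferase coding sequence from Photinus pyralis, which the annotation identifies as the enhanced luc+ version. Transcripts are terminated and polyadenylated by the bovine growth hormone poly(A) signal. No mammalian selection marker, epitope tag or second reporter is annotated, so the plasmid suits transient reporter assays rather than stable line generation.

According to the record, the plasmid is used to generate DNA substrates for monitoring overloading of Ku, the DNA end-binding heterodimer of non-homologous end joining, and for assessing how Ku accumulation affects transcription near DNA ends. Luciferase output would then serve as the readout of transcription from the SV40-driven unit. The record does not state how the substrates are prepared from the plasmid or where the DNA ends lie relative to the reporter cassette.
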