Addgene plasmid #220496: pUC18-LucFF
Purpose: To generate substrates to monitor Ku overloading and its impact on transcription at the DNA ends vicinity.
Depositing lab: Sébastien Britton. Depositing organization: CNRS UMR 5089, Institute of Pharmacology and Structural Biology (IPBS). Publication: Identification of the main barriers to Ku accumulation in chromatin. Bossaert M, Moreno A, Peixoto A, Pillaire MJ, Chanut P, Frit P, Calsou P, Loparo JJ, Britton S. bioRxiv [Preprint]. 2024 Jan 4:2024.01.03.574002. doi: 10.1101/2024.01.03.574002. PubMed 38260538.
Backbone
  Vector backbone: pUC18
  Backbone size w/o insert (bp): 2686
  Total vector size (bp): 4860
  Vector type: Mammalian Expression
Growth in bacteria
  Bacterial resistance: Ampicillin, 100 μg/mL
  Growth temperature: 37°C
  Growth strain: DH5alpha
  Copy number: High Copy
Gene/Insert
  Gene/Insert name: Firefly Luciferase (alt name: Luciferin 4-monooxygenase from Photinus pyralis)
  Species: Photinus pyralis
  Promoter: SV40
  Cloning method: Restriction Enzyme; 5′ cloning site EcoRI (not destroyed); 3′ cloning site BamHI (not destroyed)
  Sequencing primers: 5′ SV40-F; 3′ BGH-R
Terms and licenses: Academic/Nonprofit Terms; Industry Terms
How to cite: pUC18-LucFF was a gift from Sébastien Britton (Addgene plasmid # 220496 ; http://n2t.net/addgene:220496 ; RRID:Addgene_220496)
